>Addgene plasmid #132591 | phNFL-P22S | addgene full sequence | sequence record 260945 | Addgene NGS Result
ATCCCCTGATTCTGTGGATAACCGTATTACCGCCATGCATTAGTTATTAATAGTAATCAATTACGGGGTC
ATTAGTTCATAGCCCATATATGGAGTTCCGCGTTACATAACTTACGGTAAATGGCCCGCCTGGCTGACCG
CCCAACGACCCCCGCCCATTGACGTCAATAATGACGTATGTTCCCATAGTAACGCCAATAGGGACTTTCC
ATTGACGTCAATGGGTGGAGTATTTACGGTAAACTGCCCACTTGGCAGTACATCAAGTGTATCATATGCC
AAGTACGCCCCCTATTGACGTCAATGACGGTAAATGGCCCGCCTGGCATTATGCCCAGTACATGACCTTA
TGGGACTTTCCTACTTGGCAGTACATCTACGTATTAGTCATCGCTATTACCATGGTGATGCGGTTTTGGC
AGTACATCAATGGGCGTGGATAGCGGTTTGACTCACGGGGATTTCCAAGTCTCCACCCCATTGACGTCAA
TGGGAGTTTGTTTTGGCACCAAAATCAACGGGACTTTCCAAAATGTCGTAACAACTCCGCCCCATTGACG
CAAATGGGCGGTAGGCGTGTACGGTGGGAGGTCTATATAAGCAGAGCTGGTTTAGTGAACCGTCAGATCC
GCTAGCGCTACCGGACTCAGATCTCGAGCTCAAGCTTCGAATTCTGCAGTCGACGGTACCGCGGGCCCGG
GATCCGGGTGGCAGAACGGCGCCGAGCCGCACACAGCCATCCATCCTCCCCCTTCCCTCTCTCCCCTGTC
CTCTCTCTCCGGGCTCCCACCGCCGCCGCGGGCCGGGGAGCCACCGGCCGCCACCATGAGTTCCTTCAGC
TACGAGCCGTACTACTCGACCTCCTACAAGCGGCGCTACGTGGAGACGAGCCGGGTGCACATCTCCAGCG
TGCGCAGCGGCTACAGCACCGCACGCTCAGCTTACTCCAGCTACTCGGCGCCGGTGTCTTCCTCGCTGTC
CGTGCGCCGCAGCTACTCCTCCAGCTCTGGATCGTTGATGCCCAGTCTGGAGAACCTCGACCTGAGCCAG
GTAGCCGCCATCAGCAACGACCTCAAGTCCATCCGCACGCAGGAGAAGGCGCAGCTCCAGGACCTCAATG
ACCGCTTCGCCAGCTTCATCGAGCGCGTGCACGAGCTGGAGCAGCAGAACAAGGTCCTGGAAGCCGAGCT
GCTGGTGCTGCGCCAGAAGCACTCCGAGCCATCCCGCTTCCGGGCGCTGTACGAGCAGGAGATCCGCGAC
CTGCGCCTGGCGGCGGAAGATGCCACCAACGAGAAGCAGGCGCTCCAGGGCGAGCGCGAAGGGCTGGAGG
AGACCCTGCGCAACCTGCAGGCGCGCTATGAAGAGGAGGTGCTGAGCCGCGAGGACGCCGAGGGCCGGCT
GATGGAAGCGCGCAAAGGCGCCGACGAGGCGGCGCTCGCTCGCGCCGAGCTCGAGAAGCGCATCGACAGC
TTGATGGACGAAATCTCTTTTCTGAAGAAAGTGCACGAAGAGGAGATCGCCGAACTGCAGGCGCAGATCC
AGTACGCGCAGATCTCCGTGGAGATGGACGTGACCAAGCCCGACCTTTCCGCCGCGCTCAAGGACATCCG
CGCGCAGTACGAGAAGCTGGCCGCCAAGAACATGCAGAACGCTGAGGAATGGTTCAAGAGCCGCTTCACC
GTGCTGACCGAGAGCGCCGCCAAGAACACCGACGCCGTGCGCGCCGCCAAGGACGAGGTGTCCGAGAGCC
GTCGTCTGCTCAAGGCCAAGACCCTGGAAATCGAAGCATGCCGGGGCATGAATGAAGCGCTGGAGAAGCA
GCTGCAGGAGCTGGAGGACAAGCAGAACGCCGACATCAGCGCTATGCAGGACACGATCAACAAATTAGAA
AATGAATTGAGGACCACAAAGAGTGAAATGGCACGATACCTAAAAGAATACCAAGACCTCCTCAACGTGA
AGATGGCTTTGGATATTGAGATTGCAGCTTACAGGAAACTCTTGGAAGGCGAGGAGACCCGACTCAGTTT
CACCAGCGTGGGAAGCATAACCAGTGGCTACTCCCAGAGCTCCCAGGTCTTTGGCCGATCTGCCTACGGC
GGTTTACAGACCAGCTCCTATCTGATGTCCACCCGCTCCTTCCCGTCCTACTACACCAGCCATGTCCAAG
AGGAGCAGATCGAAGTGGAGGAAACCATTGAGGCTGCCAAGGCTGAGGAAGCCAAGGATGAGCCCCCCTC
TGAAGGAGAAGCCGAGGAGGAGGAGAAGGACAAGGAAGAGGCCGAGGAAGAGGAGGCAGCTGAAGAGGAA
GAAGCTGCCAAGGAAGAGTCTGAAGAAGCAAAAGAAGAAGAAGAAGGAGGTGAAGGTGAAGAAGGAGAGG
AAACCAAAGAAGCTGAAGAGGAGGAGAAGAAAGTTGAAGGTGCTGGGGAGGAACAAGCAGCTAAGAAGAA
AGATTGAACCCCCATTTCCTTAATTATTTCAGGAATAATTCTCCCGAAATCAGGTCAACCCCATCACCAA
CCAACCAACCAGTTGAGTTCCAGATTCTATGTGAATTAAAAAGTCAATATATGTATAATTCTGAGATGAC
TTAGGTTGGACATTCAATGTTGTGCTATGAATTTCCTCTTTATGCAGAGTATCTGTTTGCTTGCAGAGTG
GCTTTCTGGCTTGCTGCCAGCCTGTGCATGGTCCACAAGCCGAATTCAGATCTGGTACCACGCGTATCGA
TAAGCTTGCATGCCTGCAGGTCGACTCTAGAGGATCCACCGGATCTAGATAACTGATCATAATCAGCCAT
ACCACATTTGTAGAGGTTTTACTTGCTTTAAAAAACCTCCCACACCTCCCCCTGAACCTGAAACATAAAA
TGAATGCAATTGTTGTTGTTAACTTGTTTATTGCAGCTTATAATGGTTACAAATAAAGCAATAGCATCAC
AAATTTCACAAATAAAGCATTTTTTTCACTGCATTCTAGTTGTGGTTTGTCCAAACTCATCAATGTATCT
TAACGCGTAAATTGTAAGCGTTAATATTTTGTTAAAATTCGCGTTAAATTTTTGTTAAATCAGCTCATTT
TTTAACCAATAGGCCGAAATCGGCAAAATCCCTTATAAATCAAAAGAATAGACCGAGATAGGGT
[37 nt withheld, positions 3145-3181]
AAAGAACGTGGACTCCAACGTCAAAGG
[49 nt withheld, positions 3209-3257]
T
[91 nt withheld, positions 3259-3349]
G
[124 nt withheld, positions 3351-3474]
CAGGTGGCACTTTTCGGGGAAATGTGCGCGGAACCCCTATTTGTTTATTTTTCTAAATACATTCAAATAT
GTATCCGCTCATGAGACAATAACCCTGATAAATGCTTCAATAATATTGAAAAAGGAAGAGTCCTGAGGCG
GAAAGAACCAGCTGTGGAATGTGTGTCAGTTAGGGTGTGGAAAGTCCCCAGGCTCCCCAGCAGGCAGAAG
TATGCAAAGCATGCATCTCAATTAGTCAGCAACCAGGTGTGGAAAGTCCCCAGGCTCCCCAGCAGGCAGA
AGTATGCAAAGCATGCATCTCAATTAGTCAGCAACCATAGTCCCGCCCCTAACTCCGCCCATCCCGCCCC
TAACTCCGCCCAGTTCCGCCCATTCTCCGCCCCATGGCTGACTAATTTTTTTTATTTATGCAGAGGCCGA
GGCCGCCTCGGCCTCTGAGCTATTCCAGAAGTAGTGAGGAGGCTTTTTTGGAGGCCTAGGCTTTTGCAAA
GATCGATCAAGAGACAGGATGAGGATCGTTTCGCATGATTGAACAAGATGGATTGCACGCAGGTTCTCCG
GCCGCTTGGGTGGAGAGGCTATTCGGCTATGACTGGGCACAACAGACAATCGGCTGCTCTGATGCCGCCG
TGTTCCGGCTGTCAGCGCAGGGGCGCCCGGTTCTTTTTGTCAAGACCGACCTGTCCGGTGCCCTGAATGA
ACTGCAAGACGAGGCAGCGCGGCTATCGTGGCTGGCCACGACGGGCGTTCCTTGCGCAGCTGTGCTCGAC
GTTGTCACTGAAGCGGGAAGGGACTGGCTGCTATTGGGCGAAGTGCCGGGGCAGGATCTCCTGTCATCTC
ACCTTGCTCCTGCCGAGAAAGTATCCATCATGGCTGATGCAATGCGGCGGCTGCATACGCTTGATCCGGC
TACCTGCCCATTCGACCACCAAGCGAAACATCGCATCGAGCGAGCACGTACTCGGATGGAAGCCGGTCTT
GTCGATCAGGATGATCTGGACGAAGAGCATCAGGGGCTCGCGCCAGCCGAACTGTTCGCCAGGCTCAAGG
CGAGCATGCCCGACGGCGAGGATCTCGTCGTGACCCATGGCGATGCCTGCTTGCCGAATATCATGGTGGA
AAATGGCCGCTTTTCTGGATTCATCGACTGTGGCCGGCTGGGTGTGGCGGACCGCTATCAGGACATAGCG
TTGGCTACCCGTGATATTGCTGAAGAGCTTGGCGGCGAATGGGCTGACCGCTTCCTCGTGCTTTACGGTA
TCGCCGCTCCCGATTCGCAGCGCATCGCCTTCTATCGCCTTCTTGACGAGTTCTTCTGAGCGGGACTCTG
GGGTTCGAAATGACCGACCAAGCGACGCCCAACCTGCCATCACGAGATTTCGATTCCACCGCCGCCTTCT
ATGAAAGGTTGGGCTTCGGAATCGTTTTCCGGGACGCCGGCTGGATGATCCTCCAGCGCGGGGATCTCAT
GCTGGAGTTCTTCGCCCACCCTAGGGGGAGGCTAACTGAAACACGGAAGGAGACAATACCGGAAGGAACC
CGCGCTATGACGGCAATAAAAAGACAGAATAAAACGCACGGTGTTGGGTCGTTTGTTCATAAACGCGGGG
TTCGGTCCCAGGGCTGGCACTCTGTCGATACCCCACCGAGACCCCATTGGGGCCAATACGCCCGCGTTTC
TTCCTTTTCCCCACCCCACCCCCCAAGTTCGGGTGAAGGCCCAGGGCTCGCAGCCAACGTCGGGGCGGCA
GGCCCTGCCATAGCCTCAGGTTACTCATATATACTTTAGATTGATTTAAAACTTCATTTTTAATTTAAAA
GGATCTAGGTGAAGATCCTTTTTGATAATCTCATGACCAAAATCCCTTAACGTGAGTTTTCGTTCCACTG
AGCGTCAGACCCCGTAGAAAAGATCAAAGGATCTTCTTGAGATCCTTTTTTTCTGCGCGTAATCTGCTGC
TTGCAAACAAAAAAACCACCGCTACCAGCGGTGGTTTGTTTGCCGGATCAAGAGCTACCAACTCTTTTTC
CGAAGGTAACTGGCTTCAGCAGAGCGCAGATACCAAATACTGTTCTTCTAGTGTAGCCGTAGTTAGGCCA
CCACTTCAAGAACTCTGTAGCACCGCCTACATACCTCGCTCTGCTAATCCTGTTACCAGTGGCTGCTGCC
AGTGGCGATAAGTCGTGTCTTACCGGGTTGGACTCAAGACGATAGTTACCGGATAAGGCGCAGCGGTCGG
GCTGAACGGGGGGTTCGTGCACACAGCCCAGCTTGGAGCGAACGACCTACACCGAACTGAGATACCTACA
GCGTGAGCTATGAGAAAGCGCCACGCTTCCCGAAGGGAGAAAGGCGGACAGGTATCCGGTAAGCGGCAGG
GTCGGAACAGGAGAGCGCACGAGGGAGCTTCCAGGGGGAAACGCCTGGTATCTTTATAGTCCTGTCGGGT
TTCGCCACCTCTGACTTGAGCGTCGATTTTTGTGATGCTCGTCAGGGGGGCGGAGCCTATGGAAAAACGC
CAGCAACGCGGCCTTTTTACGGTTCCTGGCCTTTTGCTGGCCTTTTGCTCACATGTTCTTTCCTGCGTT
Features (pLannotate 1.2.2; 16 found; start..end, strand, type, name):
      1..33      +  rep_origin     RSF ori (fragment): Plasmids containing the RSF 1030 origin of replication can be propagated in E. coli cells that contain additional plasmids with compatible origins.
    101..404     +  enhancer       CMV enhancer: human cytomegalovirus immediate early enhancer
    405..608     +  promoter       CMV promoter: human cytomegalovirus (CMV) immediate early promoter
    649..705     +  misc_feature   MCS: multiple cloning site
    826..2190    +  CDS            NEFL (fragment): NFL_HUMAN - Also known as NF68, NFL. Experimental evidence at protein level: Swiss-Prot protein existence level 1. Neurofilaments usually contain three intermediate filament proteins: NEFL, NEFM, and NEFH which are involved in the maintenance of neuronal caliber. May additionally cooperate with the neuronal intermediate filament proteins PRPH and INA to form neuronal filamentous networks (By similarity). From Homo sapiens (Human).
   2732..2767    -  misc_feature   MCS (fragment): pUC18/19 multiple cloning site
   2784..2868    +  CDS            large T antigen (fragment): large T antigen from SV40 (simian virus 40)
   2891..3012    +  polyA_signal   SV40 poly(A) signal: SV40 polyadenylation signal
   3046..3474    -  rep_origin     f1 ori (sequence partly withheld): f1 bacteriophage origin of replication; arrow indicates direction of (+) strand synthesis
   3501..3605    +  promoter       AmpR promoter: bla
   3607..3964    +  promoter       SV40 promoter: SV40 enhancer and early promoter
   3999..4793    +  CDS            NeoR/KanR: aminoglycoside phosphotransferase from Tn5; aph(3')-II (or nptII); confers resistance to neomycin, kanamycin, and G418 (Geneticin®)
   4814..4966    +  CDS            ble (fragment): BLE_KLEPN - Experimental evidence at protein level: Swiss-Prot protein existence level 1. Binding protein with a strong affinity to the bleomycin family of antibiotics. Binds to CL990; an antimitotic-antibiotic compound. From Klebsiella pneumoniae.
   5025..5072    +  polyA_signal   HSV TK poly(A) signal: herpes simplex virus thymidine kinase polyadenylation signal (Cole and Stacy, 1985)
   5163..5179    -  polyA_signal   bGH poly(A) signal (fragment): bovine growth hormone polyadenylation signal
   5401..5989    +  rep_origin     ori: high-copy-number ColE1/pMB1/pBR322/pUC origin of replication
