[The description below was written by a language model from this plasmid's Addgene catalogue record and pLannotate feature annotations shown in this document.]
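Description:
phNFL-P22S is a mammalian expression plasmid for human neurofilament light chain (NEFL, also called NF-L or NF68) carrying the Pro22Ser substitution, a mutation associated with Charcot-Marie-Tooth disease type 2E. It is built on the Clontech pEGFP-C1 backbone from which the EGFP coding sequence has been removed, so the neurofilament protein is expressed untagged. It was derived from the parental wild-type phNFL plasmid by site-directed mutagenesis of two adjacent nucleotides in codon 22. The roughly 2.1 kb human insert sits between two retained BamHI sites. It lies downstream of the human cytomegalovirus immediate early enhancer and promoter, and transcripts are terminated by the SV40 polyadenylation signal. The automated annotation marks the NEFL coding region as a fragment spanning about 1.4 kb of the insert, so the remainder probably corresponds to flanking cDNA sequence, although the record does not specify this.

The plasmid is about 6.1 kb and replicates at high copy in E. coli from a ColE1/pUC-type origin. It also carries an f1 origin for single-stranded DNA production. A single Tn5 aminoglycoside phosphotransferase gene (NeoR/KanR) serves both hosts. A bacterial bla-type promoter drives it for kanamycin selection in E. coli, the SV40 enhancer and early promoter drive it for G418 selection in mammalian cells, and the HSV thymidine kinase polyadenylation signal follows it. Several small annotated fragments (RSF ori, ble, large T antigen, bGH poly(A)) look like short backbone remnants or partial matches rather than functional parts. The associated study examined whether CMT2E/1F mutant neurofilament proteins assemble into neurofilaments, and the plasmid suits transfection experiments comparing mutant and wild-type NFL.
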