Addgene plasmid #132591: phNFL-P22S
Purpose: Expresses human NFL containing the Charcot-Marie-Tooth disease type 2E P22S mutation
Depositing lab: Anthony Brown. Depositing organization: Ohio State University. Publication: Charcot-Marie-Tooth disease Type 2E/1F mutant neurofilament proteins assemble into neurofilaments. Stone EJ, Uchida A, Brown A. Cytoskeleton (Hoboken). 2019 Jul;76(7-8):423-439. doi: 10.1002/cm.21566. Epub 2019 Nov 6. PubMed 31574566.
Backbone
  Vector backbone: pEGFP-C1 with EGFP sequence removed
  Backbone manufacturer: Clontech
  Backbone size w/o insert (bp): 4001
  Modifications to backbone: Obtained by site-directed mutagenesis of the phNFL plasmid.
  Vector type: Mammalian Expression
  Selectable markers: Neomycin (select with G418)
Growth in bacteria
  Bacterial resistance: Kanamycin, 50 μg/mL
  Growth temperature: 37°C
  Growth strain: DH5alpha
  Copy number: High Copy
Gene/Insert
  Gene/Insert name: NEFL (alt name: neurofilament protein L)
  Species: H. sapiens (human)
  Insert size (bp): 2062
  Mutation: 64C>A, 65C>G; Pro22Ser
  Entrez Gene: NEFL (a.k.a. CMT1F, CMT2E, CMTDIG, NF-L, NF68, NFL, PPP1R110)
  Promoter: CMV
  Cloning method: Restriction Enzyme; 5′ cloning site BamHI (not destroyed); 3′ cloning site BamHI (not destroyed)
  Sequencing primers: 5′ CMV Forward; 3′ SV40pA-R
Terms and licenses: Academic/Nonprofit Terms; Industry Terms: Not Available to Industry
How to cite: phNFL-P22S was a gift from Anthony Brown (Addgene plasmid # 132591 ; http://n2t.net/addgene:132591 ; RRID:Addgene_132591)
